>Addgene plasmid #120224 | pCas9CR4-VQR | depositor full sequence | sequence record 229707 | pCas9CR4-VQR sequence 6770 bps
GACGTCTTAAGACCCACTTTCACATTTAAGTTGTTTTTCTAATCCGCATATGATCAATTCAAGGCCGAAT
AAGAAGGCTGGCTCTGCACCTTGGTGATCAAATAATTCGATAGCTTGTCGTAATAATGGCGGCATACTAT
CAGTAGTAGGTGTTTCCCTTTCTTCTTTAGCGACTTGATGCTCTTGATCTTCCAATACGCAACCTAAAGT
AAAATGCCCCACAGCGCTGAGTGCATATAATGCATTCTCTAGTGAAAAACCTTGTTGGCATAAAAAGGCT
AATTGATTTTCGAGAGTTTCATACTGTTTTTCTGTAGGCCGTGTACCTAAATGTACTTTTGCTCCATCGC
GATGACTTAGTAAAGCACATCTAAAACTTTTAGCGTTATTACGTAAAAAATCTTGCCAGCTTTCCCCTTC
TAAAGGGCAAAAGTGAGTATGGTGCCTATCTAACATCTCAATGGCTAAGGCGTCGAGCAAAGCCCGCTTA
TTTTTTACATGCCAATACAATGTAGGCTGCTCTACACCTAGCTTCTGGGCGAGTTTACGGGTTGTTAAAC
CTTCGATTCCGACCTCATTAAGCAGCTCTAATGCGCTGTTAATCACTTTACTTTTATCTAATCTAGACAT
CATTAATTCCTAATTGCTAGCATTGTACCTAGGACTGAGCTAGCCATAAAGTTGACACTCTATCGTTGAT
AGAGTTATTTTACCACTCCCTATCAGTGATAGAGAAAAGAATTCAAAAGATCTAAAGAGGACTTCGGATC
TATGGATAAGAAATACTCAATAGGCTTAGATATCGGCACAAATAGCGTCGGATGGGCGGTGATCACTGAT
GAATATAAGGTTCCGTCTAAAAAGTTCAAGGTTCTGGGAAATACAGACCGCCACAGTATCAAAAAAAATC
TTATAGGGGCTCTTTTATTTGACAGTGGAGAGACAGCGGAAGCGACTCGTCTCAAACGGACAGCTCGTAG
AAGGTATACACGTCGGAAGAATCGTATTTGTTATCTACAGGAGATTTTTTCAAATGAGATGGCGAAAGTA
GATGATAGTTTCTTTCATCGACTTGAAGAGTCTTTTTTGGTGGAAGAAGACAAGAAGCATGAACGTCATC
CTATTTTTGGAAATATAGTAGATGAAGTTGCTTATCATGAGAAATATCCAACTATCTATCATCTGCGAAA
AAAATTGGTAGATTCTACTGATAAAGCGGATTTGCGCTTAATCTATTTGGCCTTAGCGCATATGATTAAG
TTTCGTGGTCATTTTTTGATTGAGGGAGATTTAAATCCTGATAATAGTGATGTGGACAAACTATTTATCC
AGTTGGTACAAACCTACAATCAATTATTTGAAGAAAACCCTATTAACGCAAGTGGAGTAGATGCTAAAGC
GATTCTTTCTGCACGATTGAGTAAATCAAGACGATTAGAAAATCTCATTGCTCAGCTCCCCGGTGAGAAG
AAAAATGGCTTATTTGGGAATCTCATTGCTTTGTCATTGGGTTTGACCCCTAATTTTAAATCAAATTTTG
ATTTGGCAGAAGATGCTAAATTACAGCTTTCAAAAGATACTTACGATGATGATTTAGATAATTTATTGGC
GCAAATTGGAGATCAATATGCTGATTTGTTTTTGGCAGCTAAGAATTTATCAGATGCTATTTTACTTTCA
GATATCCTAAGAGTAAATACTGAAATAACTAAGGCTCCCCTATCAGCTTCAATGATTAAACGCTACGATG
AACATCATCAAGACTTGACTCTTTTAAAAGCTTTAGTTCGACAACAACTTCCAGAAAAGTATAAAGAAAT
CTTTTTTGATCAATCAAAAAACGGATATGCAGGTTATATTGATGGGGGAGCTAGCCAAGAAGAATTTTAT
AAATTTATCAAACCAATTTTAGAAAAAATGGATGGTACTGAGGAATTATTGGTGAAACTAAATCGTGAAG
ATTTGCTGCGCAAGCAACGGACCTTTGACAACGGCTCTATTCCCCATCAAATTCACTTGGGTGAGCTGCA
TGCTATTTTGAGAAGACAAGAAGACTTTTATCCATTTTTAAAAGACAATCGTGAGAAGATTGAAAAAATC
TTGACTTTTCGAATTCCTTATTATGTTGGTCCATTGGCGCGTGGCAATAGTCGTTTTGCATGGATGACTC
GGAAGTCTGAAGAAACAATTACCCCATGGAATTTTGAAGAAGTTGTCGATAAAGGTGCTTCAGCTCAATC
ATTTATTGAACGCATGACAAACTTTGATAAAAATCTTCCAAATGAAAAAGTACTACCAAAACATAGTTTG
CTTTATGAGTATTTTACGGTTTATAACGAATTGACAAAGGTCAAATATGTTACTGAAGGAATGCGAAAAC
CAGCATTTCTTTCAGGTGAACAGAAGAAAGCCATTGTTGATTTACTCTTCAAAACAAATCGAAAAGTAAC
CGTTAAGCAATTAAAAGAAGATTATTTCAAAAAAATAGAATGTTTTGATAGTGTTGAAATTTCAGGAGTT
GAAGATAGATTTAATGCTTCATTAGGTACCTACCATGATTTGCTAAAAATTATTAAAGATAAAGATTTTT
TGGATAATGAAGAAAATGAAGATATCTTAGAGGATATTGTTTTAACATTGACCTTATTTGAAGATAGGGA
GATGATTGAGGAAAGACTTAAAACATATGCTCACCTCTTTGATGATAAGGTGATGAAACAGCTTAAACGT
CGCCGTTATACTGGTTGGGGACGTTTGTCTCGAAAATTGATTAATGGTATTAGGGATAAGCAATCTGGCA
AAACAATATTAGATTTTTTGAAATCAGATGGTTTTGCCAATCGCAATTTTATGCAGCTGATCCATGATGA
TAGTTTGACATTTAAAGAAGACATTCAAAAAGCACAAGTGTCTGGACAAGGCGATAGTTTACATGAACAT
ATTGCAAATTTAGCTGGTAGCCCTGCTATTAAAAAAGGTATTTTACAGACTGTAAAAGTTGTTGATGAAT
TGGTCAAAGTAATGGGGCGGCATAAGCCAGAAAATATCGTTATTGAAATGGCACGTGAAAATCAGACAAC
TCAAAAGGGCCAGAAAAATTCGCGAGAGCGTATGAAACGAATCGAAGAAGGTATCAAAGAATTAGGAAGT
CAGATTCTTAAAGAGCATCCTGTTGAAAATACTCAATTGCAAAATGAAAAGCTCTATCTCTATTATCTCC
AAAATGGAAGAGACATGTATGTGGACCAAGAATTAGATATTAATCGTTTAAGTGATTATGATGTCGATCA
CATTGTTCCACAAAGTTTCCTTAAAGACGATTCAATAGACAATAAGGTCTTAACGCGTTCTGATAAAAAT
CGTGGTAAATCGGATAACGTTCCAAGTGAAGAAGTAGTCAAAAAGATGAAAAACTATTGGAGACAACTTC
TAAACGCCAAGTTAATCACTCAACGTAAGTTTGATAATTTAACGAAAGCTGAACGTGGAGGTTTGAGTGA
ACTTGATAAAGCTGGTTTTATCAAACGCCAATTGGTTGAAACTCGCCAAATCACTAAGCATGTGGCACAA
ATTTTGGATAGTCGCATGAATACTAAATACGATGAAAATGATAAACTTATTCGAGAGGTTAAAGTGATTA
CCTTAAAATCTAAATTAGTTTCTGACTTCCGAAAAGATTTCCAATTCTATAAAGTACGTGAGATTAACAA
TTACCATCATGCCCATGATGCGTATCTAAATGCCGTCGTTGGAACTGCTTTGATTAAGAAATATCCAAAA
CTTGAATCGGAGTTTGTCTATGGTGATTATAAAGTTTATGATGTTCGTAAAATGATTGCTAAGTCTGAGC
AAGAAATAGGCAAAGCAACCGCAAAATATTTCTTTTACTCTAATATCATGAACTTCTTCAAAACAGAAAT
TACACTTGCAAATGGAGAGATTCGCAAACGCCCTCTAATCGAAACTAATGGGGAAACTGGAGAAATTGTC
TGGGATAAAGGGCGAGATTTTGCCACAGTGCGCAAAGTATTGTCCATGCCCCAAGTCAATATTGTCAAGA
AAACAGAAGTACAGACAGGCGGATTCTCCAAGGAGTCAATTTTACCAAAAAGAAATTCGGACAAGCTTAT
TGCTCGTAAAAAAGACTGGGATCCAAAAAAATATGGTGGTTTTGTTAGTCCAACGGTAGCTTATTCAGTC
CTAGTGGTTGCTAAGGTGGAAAAAGGGAAATCGAAGAAGTTAAAATCCGTTAAAGAGTTACTAGGGATCA
CAATTATGGAAAGAAGTTCCTTTGAAAAAAATCCGATTGACTTTTTAGAAGCTAAAGGATATAAGGAAGT
TAAAAAAGACTTAATCATTAAACTACCTAAATATAGTCTTTTTGAGTTAGAAAACGGTCGTAAACGGATG
CTGGCTAGTGCCGGAGAATTACAAAAAGGAAATGAGCTGGCTCTGCCAAGCAAATATGTGAATTTTTTAT
ATTTAGCTAGTCATTATGAAAAGTTGAAGGGTAGTCCAGAAGATAACGAACAAAAACAATTGTTTGTGGA
GCAGCATAAGCATTATTTAGATGAGATTATTGAGCAAATCAGTGAATTTTCTAAGCGTGTTATTTTAGCA
GATGCCAATTTAGATAAAGTTCTTAGTGCATATAACAAACATAGAGACAAACCAATACGTGAACAAGCAG
AAAATATTATTCATTTATTTACGTTGACGAATCTTGGAGCTCCCGCTGCTTTTAAATATTTTGATACAAC
AATTGATCGTAAACAGTATCGGTCTACAAAAGAAGTTTTAGATGCCACTCTTATCCATCAATCCATCACT
GGTCTTTATGAAACACGCATTGATTTGAGTCAGCTAGGAGGTGACGCTGCTAACGACGAAAACTACGCTC
TGGCTGCTTAACTCGAGTAAGGATCTCCAGGCATCAAATAAAACGAAAGGCTCAGTCGAAAGACTGGGCC
TTTCGTTTTATCTGTTGTTTGTCGGTGAACGCTCTCTACTAGAGTCACACTGGCTCACCTTCGGGTGGGC
CTTTCTGCGTTTATACCTAGGGATATATTCCGCTTCCTCGCTCACTGACTCGCTACGCTCGGTCGTTCGA
CTGCGGCGAGCGGAAATGGCTTACGAACGGGGCGGAGATTTCCTGGAAGATGCCAGGAAGATACTTAACA
GGGAAGTGAGAGGGCCGCGGCAAAGCCGTTTTTCCATAGGCTCCGCCCCCCTGACAAGCATCACGAAATC
TGACGCTCAAATCAGTGGTGGCGAAACCCGACAGGACTATAAAGATACCAGGCGTTTCCCCCTGGCGGCT
CCCTCGTGCGCTCTCCTGTTCCTGCCTTTCGGTTTACCGGTGTCATTCCGCTGTTATGGCCGCGTTTGTC
TCATTCCACGCCTGACACTCAGTTCCGGGTAGGCAGTTCGCTCCAAGCTGGACTGTATGCACGAACCCCC
CGTTCAGTCCGACCGCTGCGCCTTATCCGGTAACTATCGTCTTGAGTCCAACCCGGAAAGACATGCAAAA
GCACCACTGGCAGCAGCCACTGGTAATTGATTTAGAGGAGTTAGTCTTGAAGTCATGCGCCGGTTAAGGC
TAAACTGAAAGGACAAGTTTTGGTGACTGCGCTCCTCCAAGCCAGTTACCTCGGTTCAAAGAGTTGGTAG
CTCAGAGAACCTTCGAAAAACCGCCCTGCAAGGCGGTTTTTTCGTTTTCAGAGCAAGAGATTACGCGCAG
ACCAAAACGATCTCAAGAAGATCATCTTATTAATCAGATAAAATATTTCTAGATTTCAGTGCAATTTATC
TCTTCAAATGTAGCACCTGAAGTCAGCCCCATACGATATAAGTTGTTACTAGTGCTTGGATTCTCACCAA
TAAAAAACGCCCGGCGGCAACCGAGCGTTCTGAACAAATCCAGATGGAGTTCTGAGGTCATTACTGGATC
TATCAACAGGAGTCCAAGCGAGCTCGATATCAAATTACGCCCCGCCCTGCCACTCATCGCAGTACTGTTG
TAATTCATTAAGCATTCTGCCGACATGGAAGCCATCACAAACGGCATGATGAACCTGAATCGCCAGCGGC
ATCAGCACCTTGTCGCCTTGCGTATAATATTTGCCCATGGTGAAAACGGGGGCGAAGAAGTTGTCCATAT
TGGCCACGTTTAAATCAAAACTGGTGAAACTCACCCAGGGATTGGCTGAGACGAAAAACATATTCTCAAT
AAACCCTTTAGGGAAATAGGCCAGGTTTTCACCGTAACACGCCACATCTTGCGAATATATGTGTAGAAAC
TGCCGGAAATCGTCGTGGTATTCACTCCAGAGCGATGAAAACGTTTCAGTTTGCTCATGGAAAACGGTGT
AACAAGGGTGAACACTATCCCATATCACCAGCTCACCGTCTTTCATTGCCATACGAAATTCCGGATGAGC
ATTCATCAGGCGGGCAAGAATGTGAATAAAGGCCGGATAAAACTTGTGCTTATTTTTCTTTACGGTCTTT
AAAAAGGCCGTAATATCCAGCTGAACGGTCTGGTTATAGGTACATTGAGCAACTGACTGAAATGCCTCAA
AATGTTCTTTACGATGCCATTGGGATATATCAACGGTGGTATATCCAGTGATTTTTTTCTCCATTTTAGC
TTCCTTAGCTCCTGAAAATCTCGATAACTCAAAAAATACGCCCGGTAGTGATCTTATTTCATTATGGTGA
AAGTTGGAACCTCTTACGTGCCGATCAACGTCTCATTTTCGCCAGATATC
Features (pLannotate 1.2.2; 12 found; start..end, strand, type, name):
      7..630     -  CDS            TetR: tetracycline repressor TetR; tetR from transposon Tn10; TetR binds to the tetracycline operator tetO to inhibit transcription. This inhibition can be relieved by adding tetracycline or doxycycline.
    646..674     -  promoter       J23119 promoter (fragment): bacterial promoter (Registry of Standard Biological Parts BBa J23119)
    681..736     +  promoter       tetR/tetA promoters: tetR; overlapping promoters for bacterial tetR and tetA
    772..4875    +  CDS            Cas9: Cas9 (Csn1) endonuclease from the Streptococcus pyogenes Type II CRISPR/Cas system generates RNA-guided double strand breaks in DNA
   4876..4908    +  CDS            ssrA tag: C-terminal peptide that mediates degradation in bacteria through the ClpXP and ClpAP proteases (McGinness et al., 2006) wild-type LAA variant
   4935..5006    +  terminator     rrnB T1 terminator: transcription terminator T1 from the E. coli rrnB gene
   5022..5049    +  terminator     T7Te terminator: phage T7 early transcription terminator
   5068..5123    -  rep_origin     RSF ori (fragment): Plasmids containing the RSF 1030 origin of replication can be propagated in E. coli cells that contain additional plasmids with compatible origins.
   5211..5756    -  rep_origin     p15A ori: Plasmids containing the medium-copy-number p15A origin of replication can be propagated in E. coli cells that contain a second plasmid with the ColE1 origin.
   5870..5964    -  terminator     lambda t0 terminator: transcription terminator from phage lambda
   5988..6644    -  CDS            cat: CAT_ECOLX - Experimental evidence at protein level: Swiss-Prot protein existence level 1. This enzyme is an effector of chloramphenicol resistance in bacteria. From Escherichia coli. This protein is used as a marker in many commonly used cloning vectors, such as pACYC184.
   6645..6747    -  promoter       cat promoter: promoter of the E. coli cat gene encoding chloramphenicol acetyltransferase
