>Addgene plasmid #120224 | pCas9CR4-VQR | addgene full sequence | sequence record 233296 | Addgene NGS Result
AAGAATTCAAAAGATCTAAAGAGGACTTCGGATCTATGGATAAGAAATACTCAATAGGCTTAGATATCGG
CACAAATAGCGTCGGATGGGCGGTGATCACTGATGAATATAAGGTTCCGTCTAAAAAGTTCAAGGTTCTG
GGAAATACAGACCGCCACAGTATCAAAAAAAATCTTATAGGGGCTCTTTTATTTGACAGTGGAGAGACAG
CGGAAGCGACTCGTCTCAAACGGACAGCTCGTAGAAGGTATACACGTCGGAAGAATCGTATTTGTTATCT
ACAGGAGATTTTTTCAAATGAGATGGCGAAAGTAGATGATAGTTTCTTTCATCGACTTGAAGAGTCTTTT
TTGGTGGAAGAAGACAAGAAGCATGAACGTCATCCTATTTTTGGAAATATAGTAGATGAAGTTGCTTATC
ATGAGAAATATCCAACTATCTATCATCTGCGAAAAAAATTGGTAGATTCTACTGATAAAGCGGATTTGCG
CTTAATCTATTTGGCCTTAGCGCATATGATTAAGTTTCGTGGTCATTTTTTGATTGAGGGAGATTTAAAT
CCTGATAATAGTGATGTGGACAAACTATTTATCCAGTTGGTACAAACCTACAATCAATTATTTGAAGAAA
ACCCTATTAACGCAAGTGGAGTAGATGCTAAAGCGATTCTTTCTGCACGATTGAGTAAATCAAGACGATT
AGAAAATCTCATTGCTCAGCTCCCCGGTGAGAAGAAAAATGGCTTATTTGGGAATCTCATTGCTTTGTCA
TTGGGTTTGACCCCTAATTTTAAATCAAATTTTGATTTGGCAGAAGATGCTAAATTACAGCTTTCAAAAG
ATACTTACGATGATGATTTAGATAATTTATTGGCGCAAATTGGAGATCAATATGCTGATTTGTTTTTGGC
AGCTAAGAATTTATCAGATGCTATTTTACTTTCAGATATCCTAAGAGTAAATACTGAAATAACTAAGGCT
CCCCTATCAGCTTCAATGATTAAACGCTACGATGAACATCATCAAGACTTGACTCTTTTAAAAGCTTTAG
TTCGACAACAACTTCCAGAAAAGTATAAAGAAATCTTTTTTGATCAATCAAAAAACGGATATGCAGGTTA
TATTGATGGGGGAGCTAGCCAAGAAGAATTTTATAAATTTATCAAACCAATTTTAGAAAAAATGGATGGT
ACTGAGGAATTATTGGTGAAACTAAATCGTGAAGATTTGCTGCGCAAGCAACGGACCTTTGACAACGGCT
CTATTCCCCATCAAATTCACTTGGGTGAGCTGCATGCTATTTTGAGAAGACAAGAAGACTTTTATCCATT
TTTAAAAGACAATCGTGAGAAGATTGAAAAAATCTTGACTTTTCGAATTCCTTATTATGTTGGTCCATTG
GCGCGTGGCAATAGTCGTTTTGCATGGATGACTCGGAAGTCTGAAGAAACAATTACCCCATGGAATTTTG
AAGAAGTTGTCGATAAAGGTGCTTCAGCTCAATCATTTATTGAACGCATGACAAACTTTGATAAAAATCT
TCCAAATGAAAAAGTACTACCAAAACATAGTTTGCTTTATGAGTATTTTACGGTTTATAACGAATTGACA
AAGGTCAAATATGTTACTGAAGGAATGCGAAAACCAGCATTTCTTTCAGGTGAACAGAAGAAAGCCATTG
TTGATTTACTCTTCAAAACAAATCGAAAAGTAACCGTTAAGCAATTAAAAGAAGATTATTTCAAAAAAAT
AGAATGTTTTGATAGTGTTGAAATTTCAGGAGTTGAAGATAGATTTAATGCTTCATTAGGTACCTACCAT
GATTTGCTAAAAATTATTAAAGATAAAGATTTTTTGGATAATGAAGAAAATGAAGATATCTTAGAGGATA
TTGTTTTAACATTGACCTTATTTGAAGATAGGGAGATGATTGAGGAAAGACTTAAAACATATGCTCACCT
CTTTGATGATAAGGTGATGAAACAGCTTAAACGTCGCCGTTATACTGGTTGGGGACGTTTGTCTCGAAAA
TTGATTAATGGTATTAGGGATAAGCAATCTGGCAAAACAATATTAGATTTTTTGAAATCAGATGGTTTTG
CCAATCGCAATTTTATGCAGCTGATCCATGATGATAGTTTGACATTTAAAGAAGACATTCAAAAAGCACA
AGTGTCTGGACAAGGCGATAGTTTACATGAACATATTGCAAATTTAGCTGGTAGCCCTGCTATTAAAAAA
GGTATTTTACAGACTGTAAAAGTTGTTGATGAATTGGTCAAAGTAATGGGGCGGCATAAGCCAGAAAATA
TCGTTATTGAAATGGCACGTGAAAATCAGACAACTCAAAAGGGCCAGAAAAATTCGCGAGAGCGTATGAA
ACGAATCGAAGAAGGTATCAAAGAATTAGGAAGTCAGATTCTTAAAGAGCATCCTGTTGAAAATACTCAA
TTGCAAAATGAAAAGCTCTATCTCTATTATCTCCAAAATGGAAGAGACATGTATGTGGACCAAGAATTAG
ATATTAATCGTTTAAGTGATTATGATGTCGATCACATTGTTCCACAAAGTTTCCTTAAAGACGATTCAAT
AGACAATAAGGTCTTAACGCGTTCTGATAAAAATCGTGGTAAATCGGATAACGTTCCAAGTGAAGAAGTA
GTCAAAAAGATGAAAAACTATTGGAGACAACTTCTAAACGCCAAGTTAATCACTCAACGTAAGTTTGATA
ATTTAACGAAAGCTGAACGTGGAGGTTTGAGTGAACTTGATAAAGCTGGTTTTATCAAACGCCAATTGGT
TGAAACTCGCCAAATCACTAAGCATGTGGCACAAATTTTGGATAGTCGCATGAATACTAAATACGATGAA
AATGATAAACTTATTCGAGAGGTTAAAGTGATTACCTTAAAATCTAAATTAGTTTCTGACTTCCGAAAAG
ATTTCCAATTCTATAAAGTACGTGAGATTAACAATTACCATCATGCCCATGATGCGTATCTAAATGCCGT
CGTTGGAACTGCTTTGATTAAGAAATATCCAAAACTTGAATCGGAGTTTGTCTATGGTGATTATAAAGTT
TATGATGTTCGTAAAATGATTGCTAAGTCTGAGCAAGAAATAGGCAAAGCAACCGCAAAATATTTCTTTT
ACTCTAATATCATGAACTTCTTCAAAACAGAAATTACACTTGCAAATGGAGAGATTCGCAAACGCCCTCT
AATCGAAACTAATGGGGAAACTGGAGAAATTGTCTGGGATAAAGGGCGAGATTTTGCCACAGTGCGCAAA
GTATTGTCCATGCCCCAAGTCAATATTGTCAAGAAAACAGAAGTACAGACAGGCGGATTCTCCAAGGAGT
CAATTTTACCAAAAAGAAATTCGGACAAGCTTATTGCTCGTAAAAAAGACTGGGATCCAAAAAAATATGG
TGGTTTTGTTAGTCCAACGGTAGCTTATTCAGTCCTAGTGGTTGCTAAGGTGGAAAAAGGGAAATCGAAG
AAGTTAAAATCCGTTAAAGAGTTACTAGGGATCACAATTATGGAAAGAAGTTCCTTTGAAAAAAATCCGA
TTGACTTTTTAGAAGCTAAAGGATATAAGGAAGTTAAAAAAGACTTAATCATTAAACTACCTAAATATAG
TCTTTTTGAGTTAGAAAACGGTCGTAAACGGATGCTGGCTAGTGCCGGAGAATTACAAAAAGGAAATGAG
CTGGCTCTGCCAAGCAAATATGTGAATTTTTTATATTTAGCTAGTCATTATGAAAAGTTGAAGGGTAGTC
CAGAAGATAACGAACAAAAACAATTGTTTGTGGAGCAGCATAAGCATTATTTAGATGAGATTATTGAGCA
AATCAGTGAATTTTCTAAGCGTGTTATTTTAGCAGATGCCAATTTAGATAAAGTTCTTAGTGCATATAAC
AAACATAGAGACAAACCAATACGTGAACAAGCAGAAAATATTATTCATTTATTTACGTTGACGAATCTTG
GAGCTCCCGCTGCTTTTAAATATTTTGATACAACAATTGATCGTAAACAGTATCGGTCTACAAAAGAAGT
TTTAGATGCCACTCTTATCCATCAATCCATCACTGGTCTTTATGAAACACGCATTGATTTGAGTCAGCTA
GGAGGTGACGCTGCTAACGACGAAAACTACGCTCTGGCTGCTTAACTCGAGTAAGGATCTCCAGGCATCA
AATAAAACGAAAGGCTCAGTCGAAAGACTGGGCCTTTCGTTTTATCTGTTGTTTGTCGGTGAACGCTCTC
TACTAGAGTCACACTGGCTCACCTTCGGGTGGGCCTTTCTGCGTTTATACCTAGGGATATATTCCGCTTC
CTCGCTCACTGACTCGCTACGCTCGGTCGTTCGACTGCGGCGAGCGGAAATGGCTTACGAACGGGGCGGA
GATTTCCTGGAAGATGCCAGGAAGATACTTAACAGGGAAGTGAGAGGGCCGCGGCAAAGCCGTTTTTCCA
TAGGCTCCGCCCCCCTGACAAGCATCACGAAATCTGACGCTCAAATCAGTGGTGGCGAAACCCGACAGGA
CTATAAAGATACCAGGCGTTTCCCCCTGGCGGCTCCCTCGTGCGCTCTCCTGTTCCTGCCTTTCGGTTTA
CCGGTGTCATTCCGCTGTTATGGCCGCGTTTGTCTCATTCCACGCCTGACACTCAGTTCCGGGTAGGCAG
TTCGCTCCAAGCTGGACTGTATGCACGAACCCCCCGTTCAGTCCGACCGCTGCGCCTTATCCGGTAACTA
TCGTCTTGAGTCCAACCCGGAAAGACATGCAAAAGCACCACTGGCAGCAGCCACTGGTAATTGATTTAGA
GGAGTTAGTCTTGAAGTCATGCGCCGGTTAAGGCTAAACTGAAAGGACAAGTTTTGGTGACTGCGCTCCT
CCAAGCCAGTTACCTCGGTTCAAAGAGTTGGTAGCTCAGAGAACCTTCGAAAAACCGCCCTGCAAGGCGG
TTTTTTCGTTTTCAGAGCAAGAGATTACGCGCAGACCAAAACGATCTCAAGAAGATCATCTTATTAATCA
GATAAAATATTTCTAGATTTCAGTGCAATTTATCTCTTCAAATGTAGCACCTGAAGTCAGCCCCATACGA
TATAAGTTGTTACTAGTGCTTGGATTCTCACCAATAAAAAACGCCCGGCGGCAACCGAGCGTTCTGAACA
AATCCAGATGGAGTTCTGAGGTCATTACTGGATCTATCAACAGGAGTCCAAGCGAGCTCGATATCAAATT
ACGCCCCGCCCTGCCACTCATCGCAGTACTGTTGTAATTCATTAAGCATTCTGCCGACATGGAAGCCATC
ACAAACGGCATGATGAACCTGAATCGCCAGCGGCATCAGCACCTTGTCGCCTTGCGTATAATATTTGCCC
ATGGTGAAAACGGGGGCGAAGAAGTTGTCCATATTGGCCACGTTTAAATCAAAACTGGTGAAACTCACCC
AGGGATTGGCTGAGACGAAAAACATATTCTCAATAAACCCTTTAGGGAAATAGGCCAGGTTTTCACCGTA
ACACGCCACATCTTGCGAATATATGTGTAGAAACTGCCGGAAATCGTCGTGGTATTCACTCCAGAGCGAT
GAAAACGTTTCAGTTTGCTCATGGAAAACGGTGTAACAAGGGTGAACACTATCCCATATCACCAGCTCAC
CGTCTTTCATTGCCATACGAAATTCCGGATGAGCATTCATCAGGCGGGCAAGAATGTGAATAAAGGCCGG
ATAAAACTTGTGCTTATTTTTCTTTACGGTCTTTAAAAAGGCCGTAATATCCAGCTGAACGGTCTGGTTA
TAGGTACATTGAGCAACTGACTGAAATGCCTCAAAATGTTCTTTACGATGCCATTGGGATATATCAACGG
TGGTATATCCAGTGATTTTTTTCTCCATTTTAGCTTCCTTAGCTCCTGAAAATCTCGATAACTCAAAAAA
TACGCCCGGTAGTGATCTTATTTCATTATGGTGAAAGTTGGAACCTCTTACGTGCCGATCAACGTCTCAT
TTTCGCCAGATATCGACGTCTTAAGACCCACTTTCACATTTAAGTTGTTTTTCTAATCCGCATATGATCA
ATTCAAGGCCGAATAAGAAGGCTGGCTCTGCACCTTGGTGATCAGATAATTCGATAGCTTGTCGTAATAA
TGGCGGCATACTATCAGTAGTAGGTGTTTCCCTTTCTTCTTTAGCGACTTGATGCTCTTGATCTTCCAAT
ACGCAACCTAAAGTAAAATGCCCCACAGCGCTGAGTGCATATAATGCATTCTCTAGTGAAAAACCTTGTT
GGCATAAAAAGGCTAATTGATTTTCGAGAGTTTCATACTGTTTTTCTGTAGGCCGTGTACCTAAATGTAC
TTTTGCTCCATCGCGATGACTTAGTAAAGCACATCTAAAACTTTTAGCGTTATTACGTAAAAAATCTTGC
CAGCTTTCCCCTTCTAAAGGGCAAAAGTGAGTATGGTGCCTATCTAACATCTCAATGGCTAAGGCGTCGA
GCAAAGCCCGCTTATTTTTTACATGCCAATACAATGTAGGCTGCTCTACACCTAGCTTCTGGGCGAGTTT
ACGGGTTGTTAAACCTTCGATTCCGACCTCATTAAGCAGCTCTAATGCGCTGTTAATCACTTTACTTTTA
TCTAATCTAGACATCATTAATTCCTAATTGCTAGCATTGTACCTAGGACTGAGCTAGCCATAAAGTTGAC
ACTCTATCGTTGATAGAGTTATTTTACCACTCCCTATCAGTGATAGAGAA
Features (pLannotate 1.2.2; 12 found; start..end, strand, type, name):
     36..4139    +  CDS            Cas9: Cas9 (Csn1) endonuclease from the Streptococcus pyogenes Type II CRISPR/Cas system generates RNA-guided double strand breaks in DNA
   4140..4172    +  CDS            ssrA tag: C-terminal peptide that mediates degradation in bacteria through the ClpXP and ClpAP proteases (McGinness et al., 2006) wild-type LAA variant
   4199..4270    +  terminator     rrnB T1 terminator: transcription terminator T1 from the E. coli rrnB gene
   4286..4313    +  terminator     T7Te terminator: phage T7 early transcription terminator
   4332..4387    -  rep_origin     RSF ori (fragment): Plasmids containing the RSF 1030 origin of replication can be propagated in E. coli cells that contain additional plasmids with compatible origins.
   4475..5020    -  rep_origin     p15A ori: Plasmids containing the medium-copy-number p15A origin of replication can be propagated in E. coli cells that contain a second plasmid with the ColE1 origin.
   5134..5228    -  terminator     lambda t0 terminator: transcription terminator from phage lambda
   5252..5908    -  CDS            cat: CAT_ECOLX - Experimental evidence at protein level: Swiss-Prot protein existence level 1. This enzyme is an effector of chloramphenicol resistance in bacteria. From Escherichia coli. This protein is used as a marker in many commonly used cloning vectors, such as pACYC184.
   5909..6011    -  promoter       cat promoter: promoter of the E. coli cat gene encoding chloramphenicol acetyltransferase
   6041..6664    -  CDS            TetR: tetracycline repressor TetR; tetR from transposon Tn10; TetR binds to the tetracycline operator tetO to inhibit transcription. This inhibition can be relieved by adding tetracycline or doxycycline.
   6680..6708    -  promoter       J23119 promoter (fragment): bacterial promoter (Registry of Standard Biological Parts BBa J23119)
   6715..6770    +  promoter       tetR/tetA promoters: tetR; overlapping promoters for bacterial tetR and tetA
