[The description below was written by a language model from this plasmid's Addgene catalogue record and pLannotate feature annotations shown in this document.]
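Description:
pCas9CR4-VQR is a 6,770 bp bacterial expression plasmid for tightly regulated production of a PAM-altered Streptococcus pyogenes Cas9 nuclease in E. coli. It is built on the pdCas9-bacteria backbone and is a variant of pCas9CR4. It replicates from a p15A origin, catalogued as low copy, which is compatible with ColE1-type plasmids, so a second plasmid could be maintained alongside it. Selection is by chloramphenicol through a cat gene driven by its own promoter and followed by the lambda t0 terminator. A short RSF origin fragment is also annotated next to p15A and is probably only a partial homology match.

The payload is an approximately 4.2 kb Cas9 coding sequence carrying the VQR substitutions, recorded as D1135V/R1335V/T1337R, which shift PAM recognition from the canonical NGG to NGAN or NGNG and so widen the range of targetable sites. Cas9 is transcribed from a tetracycline-responsive tetR/tetA promoter (pTet). TetR is encoded divergently on the same plasmid, apparently from a J23119-derived constitutive promoter fragment, and keeps expression repressed until a tetracycline-type inducer is added. A C-terminal ssrA (LAA) degradation tag directs the protein to the ClpXP and ClpAP proteases, which further lowers the amount of nuclease present without induction. The rrnB T1 and T7Te terminators close the transcription unit.

The depositor notes an F178S difference in TetR that does not affect plasmid function. The depositor and sequencing-derived records annotate the same features and differ only in their start coordinate. No guide RNA cassette is annotated, so the guide would have to be supplied separately. The record supports use in inducible Cas9 cleavage or genome editing in bacteria at non-NGG PAM sites.
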