Addgene plasmid #120224: pCas9CR4-VQR
Purpose: pCas9CR4 with VQR mutations for changing PAM site specificity to NGAN or NGNG from Kleinstiver et al. 2015
Depositing lab: Christopher Reisch. Depositing organization: University of Florida.
Backbone
  Vector backbone: pdCas9-bacteria
  Total vector size (bp): 6770
  Vector type: Synthetic Biology
Growth in bacteria
  Bacterial resistance: Chloramphenicol, 25 μg/mL
  Growth temperature: 37°C
  Growth strain: DH5alpha
  Copy number: Low Copy
Gene/Insert
  Gene/Insert name: SpCas9-VQR
  Species: Synthetic; E. coli
  Insert size (bp): 4200
  Mutation: Mutations D1135V/R1335V/T1337R
  Promoter: pTet
  Tag / fusion protein: ssrA (C terminal on insert)
  Cloning method: Ligation Independent Cloning
  Sequencing primers: 5′ gttgacactctatcgttgat
Resource information
  A portion of this plasmid was derived from a plasmid made by: Addgene, Stanley Qi
Terms and licenses: Academic/Nonprofit Terms; Industry Terms: Not Available to Industry
Depositor comments: The TetR protein coding sequence contains an F178S difference compared to the reference sequence that does not impact the function of the plasmid.
How to cite: pCas9CR4-VQR was a gift from Christopher Reisch (Addgene plasmid # 120224 ; http://n2t.net/addgene:120224 ; RRID:Addgene_120224)
